Addgene plasmid #124402: Gal4-TET1-878-911-L900A(pL84)
Purpose: Gal4/VP16 luciferase reporter assay. Gal4 DBD fusion of TET1 SID with L900A mutation.
Depositing lab: Shaun Cowley. Depositing organization: University of Leicester. Publication: Sin3A recruits Tet1 to the PAH1 domain via a highly conserved Sin3-Interaction Domain. Chandru A, Bate N, Vuister GW, Cowley SM. Sci Rep. 2018 Oct 2;8(1):14689. doi: 10.1038/s41598-018-32942-w. PubMed 30279502.
Backbone
  Vector backbone: pLeicester 84
  Backbone manufacturer: University of Leicester
  Vector type: Mammalian Expression
Growth in bacteria
  Bacterial resistance: Ampicillin, 100 μg/mL
  Growth temperature: 37°C
  Growth strain: DH5alpha
  Copy number: Unknown
Gene/Insert
  Gene/Insert name: Gal4-TET1-878-911(L900A mutation)
  Species: H. sapiens (human)
  Insert size (bp): 228
  Mutation: L900A
  Entrez Gene: TET1 (a.k.a. CXXC6, LCX, bA119F7.1)
  Tag / fusion protein: gal4 dna binding domain (N terminal on backbone)
Terms and licenses: Academic/Nonprofit Terms; Industry Terms: Not Available to Industry
How to cite: Gal4-TET1-878-911-L900A(pL84) was a gift from Shaun Cowley (Addgene plasmid # 124402 ; http://n2t.net/addgene:124402 ; RRID:Addgene_124402)
