[The description below was written by a language model from this plasmid's Addgene catalogue record and pLannotate feature annotations shown in this document.]
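Description:
Gal4-TET1-878-911-L900A(pL84) is a 4,975-nt mammalian expression plasmid built on the pLeicester 84 backbone. It produces a short fragment of human TET1 fused to the yeast GAL4 DNA-binding domain. It is propagated in E. coli through a high-copy ColE1/pUC-type origin and selected with ampicillin via the β-lactamase gene and its native promoter. Small fragments annotated as rop, bom, lacI and lacZα appear to be leftovers from earlier cloning vectors rather than functional parts.

Expression in mammalian cells is driven by the CMV immediate early enhancer and promoter, and a T7 promoter sits just upstream of the coding region. The open reading frame begins with the backbone-encoded GAL4 DNA-binding domain, followed by a TEV protease recognition site. The TET1 insert itself is not annotated in the feature table, but presumably occupies the gap after the TEV site. According to the record, it covers residues 878–911, the Sin3-interaction domain (SID), and carries an L900A substitution. Downstream are SV40-derived processing elements, including the small t intron and the SV40 polyadenylation signal, along with fragments of the T antigen coding sequences and an annotated SV40 NLS that probably belong to this 3' cassette. An SV40 origin is also present, which can support episomal replication in cells that express large T antigen.

The stated use is a Gal4/VP16 luciferase reporter (mammalian two-hybrid style) assay. In this format the Gal4 fusion binds the reporter, and interaction with a VP16-tagged partner activates luciferase. The associated publication concerns recruitment of Tet1 to the PAH1 domain of Sin3A, so the L900A mutant most likely tests how much this leucine contributes to that interaction, although the record does not state the outcome.
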