Features (pLannotate 1.2.2; 21 found; start..end, strand, type, name):
      1..380     +  enhancer       CMV enhancer: human cytomegalovirus immediate early enhancer
    381..584     +  promoter       CMV promoter: human cytomegalovirus (CMV) immediate early promoter
    580..613     +  LTR            5' LTR (truncated) (fragment): truncated 5' long terminal repeat (LTR) from HIV-1
    629..647     +  promoter       T7 promoter: promoter for bacteriophage T7 RNA polymerase
    680..1120    +  CDS            GAL4 DNA binding domain: DNA binding domain of the GAL4 transcriptional activator; Saccharomyces cerevisiae GAL4 (truncated)
   1142..1162    +  CDS            TEV site: tobacco etch virus (TEV) protease recognition and cleavage site
   1317..1391    +  CDS            small t antigen (fragment): SV40 (simian virus 40) small t antigen
   1393..1458    +  intron         small t intron: SV40 (simian virus 40) small t antigen intron
   1588..1608    +  CDS            SV40 NLS: nuclear localization signal of SV40 (simian virus 40) large T antigen
   1615..1749    +  CDS            LT_POVHA (fragment): Protein inferred from homology: Swiss-Prot protein existence level 3. Isoform large T antigen is a key early protein essential for both driving viral replication and inducing cellular transformation. Plays a role in viral genome replication by driving entry of quiescent cells into the cell cycle and by autoregulating the synthesis of viral early mRNA. Displays highly oncogenic activities by corrupting the host cellular checkpoint mechanisms that guard cell division and the transcription, replication, and repair of DNA. Participates in the modulation of cellular gene expression preceeding viral
   1774..1857    +  CDS            large T antigen (fragment): large T antigen from SV40 (simian virus 40)
   1880..2014    +  polyA_signal   SV40 poly(A) signal: SV40 polyadenylation signal
   2363..2461    -  CDS            VP1_POVMP (fragment): Experimental evidence at protein level: Swiss-Prot protein existence level 1. Forms an icosahedral capsid with a T=7 symmetry and a 40 nm diameter. The capsid is composed of 72 pentamers linked to each other by disulfide bonds and associated with VP2 or VP3 proteins. Interacts with terminal alpha(2,3)-linked sialic acids on the cell surface to provide virion attachment to target cell. This attachment induces virion internalization predominantly through caveolin-mediated endocytosis. Once attached, the virion is internalized by caveolin- mediated endocytosis and traffics to the endoplasmic reti
   2472..2606    +  rep_origin     SV40 ori: SV40 origin of replication
   2605..2659    -  CDS            lacI (fragment): lac repressor; lacI; The lac repressor binds to the lac operator to inhibit transcription in E. coli. This inhibition can be relieved by adding lactose or isopropyl-β-D-thiogalactopyranoside (IPTG).
   2842..3430    -  rep_origin     ori: high-copy-number ColE1/pMB1/pBR322/pUC origin of replication
   3601..4461    -  CDS            AmpR: β-lactamase; bla; confers resistance to ampicillin, carbenicillin, and related antibiotics
   4462..4566    -  promoter       AmpR promoter: bla
   4661..4696    +  CDS            rop (fragment): Rop protein, which maintains plasmids at low copy number; rop
   4798..4897    +  misc_feature   bom (fragment): basis of mobility region from pBR322
   4903..4970    -  CDS            lacZα (fragment): LacZα fragment of β-galactosidase; lacZ fragment
>Addgene plasmid #124402 | Gal4-TET1-878-911-L900A(pL84) | addgene full sequence | sequence record 245289 | Addgene NGS Result
GACATTGATTATTGACTAGTTATTAATAGTAATCAATTACGGGGTCATTAGTTCATAGCCCATATATGGA
GTTCCGCGTTACATAACTTACGGTAAATGGCCCGCCTGGCTGACCGCCCAACGACCCCCGCCCATTGACG
TCAATAATGACGTATGTTCCCATAGTAACGCCAATAGGGACTTTCCATTGACGTCAATGGGTGGAGTATT
TACGGTAAACTGCCCACTTGGCAGTACATCAAGTGTATCATATGCCAAGTACGCCCCCTATTGACGTCAA
TGACGGTAAATGGCCCGCCTGGCATTATGCCCAGTACATGACCTTATGGGACTTTCCTACTTGGCAGTAC
ATCTACGTATTAGTCATCGCTATTACCATGGTGATGCGGTTTTGGCAGTACATCAATGGGCGTGGATAGC
GGTTTGACTCACGGGGATTTCCAAGTCTCCACCCCATTGACGTCAATGGGAGTTTGTTTTGGCACCAAAA
TCAACGGGACTTTCCAAAATGTCGTAACAACTCCGCCCCATTGACGCAAATGGGCGGTAGGCGTGTACGG
TGGGAGGTCTATATAAGCAGAGCTCTCTGGCTAACTAGAGAACCCACTGCTTACTGGCTTATCGAAATTA
ATACGACTCACTATAGGGAGACCCAAGCTTGAAGCAAGCCTCCTGAAAGATGAAGCTACTGTCTTCTATC
GAACAAGCATGCGATATTTGCCGACTTAAAAAGCTCAAGTGCTCCAAAGAAAAACCGAAGTGCGCCAAGT
GTCTGAAGAACAACTGGGAGTGTCGCTACTCTCCCAAAACCAAAAGGTCTCCGCTGACTAGGGCACATCT
GACAGAAGTGGAATCAAGGCTAGAAAGACTGGAACAGCTATTTCTACTGATTTTTCCTCGAGAAGACCTT
GACATGATTTTGAAAATGGATTCTTTACAGGATATAAAAGCATTGTTAACAGGATTATTTGTACAAGATA
ATGTGAATAAAGATGCCGTCACAGATAGATTGGCTTCAGTGGAGACTGATATGCCTCTAACATTGAGACA
GCATAGAATAAGTGCGACATCATCATCGGAAGAGAGTAGTAACAAAGGTCAAAGACAGTTGACTGTATCG
CCGGAGTTCGGTACCGGCTCCGAAAACCTGTATTTTCAGGGCGCCCTCTTATCGTTAATGAAAGATAGGA
GATTAACATTGGAGCAAGTGGTAGCCATAGAGGCCCTGACTCAAGCCTCAGAAGCCCCATCAGAGAATTC
CTCCCCATGAAATTCGAGCTCCGTCGGATCCTGGCCAGCTAGCTAGGTAGCTAGAGGATCTTTGTGAAGG
AACCTTACTTCTGTGGTGTGACATAATTGGACAAACTACCTACAGAGATTTAAAGCTCTAAGGTAAATAT
AAAATTTTTAAGTGTATAATGTGTTAAACTACTGATTCTAATTGTTTGTGTATTTTAGATTCCAACCTAT
GGAACTGATGAATGGGAGCAGTGGTGGAATGCCTTTAATGAGGAAAACCTGTTTTGCTCAGAAGAAATGC
CATCTAGTGATGATGAGGCTACTGCTGACTCTCAACATTCTACTCCTCCAAAAAAGAAGAGAAAGGTAGA
AGACCCCAAGGACTTTCCTTCAGAATTGCTAAGTTTTTTGAGTCATGCTGTGTTTAGTAATAGAACTCTT
GCTTGCTTTGCTATTTACACCACAAAGGAAAAAGCTGCACTGCTATACAAGAAAATTATGGAAAAATATT
TGATGTATAGTGCCTTGACTAGAGATCATAATCAGCCATACCACATTTGTAGAGGTTTTACTTGCTTTAA
AAAACCTCCCACACCTCCCCCTGAACCTGAAACATAAAATGAATGCAATTGTTGTTGTTAACTTGTTTAT
TGCAGCTTATAATGGTTACAAATAAAGCAATAGCATCACAAATTTCACAAATAAAGCATTTTTTTCACTG
CATTCTAGTTGTGGTTTGTCCAAACTCATCAATGTATCTTATCATGTCTGGATCAGCTTCAGAAGATGGC
GGAGGGCCTCCAACACAGTAATTTTCCTCCCGACTCTTAAAATAGAAAATGTCAAGTCAGTTAAGCAGGA
AGTGACTAACTGACCGCAGCTGGCCGTGCGACATCCTCTTTTAATTAGTTGCTAGGCAACTGCCCTCCAG
AGGGCAGTGTGGTTTTGCAAGAGGAAGCAAAAAGCCTCTCCACCCAGGCCTAGAATGTTTCCACCCAATC
ATTACTATGACAACAGCTGTTTTTTTTAGTATTAAGCAGAGGCCGGGGGCCCCTGGCCTCCGCTTACTCT
GGAGAAAAAGAAGAGAGGCATTGTAGAGGCTTCCAGAGGCAACTTGTCAAAACAGGACTGCTTCTATTTC
TGTCACACTGTCTGGCCCTGTCACAAGGTCCAGCACCTCCATACCCCCTTTAATAAGCAGTTTGGGAACG
GGTGCGGGTCTTACTCCGCCCATCCCGCCCCTAACTCCGCCCAGTTCCGCCCATTCTCCGCCCCATGGCT
GACTAATTTTTTTTATTTATGCAGAGGCCGAGGCCGCCTCGGCCTCTGAGCTATTCCAGAAGTAGTGAGG
AGGCTTTTTTGGAGGCTGCATTAATGAATCGGCCAACGCGCGGGGAGAGGCGGTTTGCGTATTGGGCGCT
CTTCCGCTTCCTCGCTCACTGACTCGCTGCGCTCGGTCGTTCGGCTGCGGCGAGCGGTATCAGCTCACTC
AAAGGCGGTAATACGGTTATCCACAGAATCAGGGGATAACGCAGGAAAGAACATGTGAGCAAAAGGCCAG
CAAAAGGCCAGGAACCGTAAAAAGGCCGCGTTGCTGGCGTTTTTCCATAGGCTCCGCCCCCCTGACGAGC
ATCACAAAAATCGACGCTCAAGTCAGAGGTGGCGAAACCCGACAGGACTATAAAGATACCAGGCGTTTCC
CCCTGGAAGCTCCCTCGTGCGCTCTCCTGTTCCGACCCTGCCGCTTACCGGATACCTGTCCGCCTTTCTC
CCTTCGGGAAGCGTGGCGCTTTCTCATAGCTCACGCTGTAGGTATCTCAGTTCGGTGTAGGTCGTTCGCT
CCAAGCTGGGCTGTGTGCACGAACCCCCCGTTCAGCCCGACCGCTGCGCCTTATCCGGTAACTATCGTCT
TGAGTCCAACCCGGTAAGACACGACTTATCGCCACTGGCAGCAGCCACTGGTAACAGGATTAGCAGAGCG
AGGTATGTAGGCGGTGCTACAGAGTTCTTGAAGTGGTGGCCTAACTACGGCTACACTAGAAGAACAGTAT
TTGGTATCTGCGCTCTGCTGAAGCCAGTTACCTTCGGAAAAAGAGTTGGTAGCTCTTGATCCGGCAAACA
AACCACCGCTGGTAGCGGTGGTTTTTTTGTTTGCAAGCAGCAGATTACGCGCAGAAAAAAAGGATCTCAA
GAAGATCCTTTGATCTTTTCTACGGGGTCTGACGCTCAGTGGAACGAAAACTCACGTTAAGGGATTTTGG
TCATGAGATTATCAAAAAGGATCTTCACCTAGATCCTTTTAAATTAAAAATGAAGTTTTAAATCAATCTA
AAGTATATATGAGTAAACTTGGTCTGACAGTTACCAATGCTTAATCAGTGAGGCACCTATCTCAGCGATC
TGTCTATTTCGTTCATCCATAGTTGCCTGACTCCCCGTCGTGTAGATAACTACGATACGGGAGGGCTTAC
CATCTGGCCCCAGTGCTGCAATGATACCGCGAGACCCACGCTCACCGGCTCCAGATTTATCAGCAATAAA
CCAGCCAGCCGGAAGGGCCGAGCGCAGAAGTGGTCCTGCAACTTTATCCGCCTCCATCCAGTCTATTAAT
TGTTGCCGGGAAGCTAGAGTAAGTAGTTCGCCAGTTAATAGTTTGCGCAACGTTGTTGCCATTGCTACAG
GCATCGTGGTGTCACGCTCGTCGTTTGGTATGGCTTCATTCAGCTCCGGTTCCCAACGATCAAGGCGAGT
TACATGATCCCCCATGTTGTGCAAAAAAGCGGTTAGCTCCTTCGGTCCTCCGATCGTTGTCAGAAGTAAG
TTGGCCGCAGTGTTATCACTCATGGTTATGGCAGCACTGCATAATTCTCTTACTGTCATGCCATCCGTAA
GATGCTTTTCTGTGACTGGTGAGTACTCAACCAAGTCATTCTGAGAATAGTGTATGCGGCGACCGAGTTG
CTCTTGCCCGGCGTCAATACGGGATAATACCGCGCCACATAGCAGAACTTTAAAAGTGCTCATCATTGGA
AAACGTTCTTCGGGGCGAAAACTCTCAAGGATCTTACCGCTGTTGAGATCCAGTTCGATGTAACCCACTC
GTGCACCCAACTGATCTTCAGCATCTTTTACTTTCACCAGCGTTTCTGGGTGAGCAAAAACAGGAAGGCA
AAATGCCGCAAAAAAGGGAATAAGGGCGACACGGAAATGTTGAATACTCATACTCTTCCTTTTTCAATAT
TATTGAAGCATTTATCAGGGTTATTGTCTCATGAGCGGATACATATTTGAATGTATTTAGAAAAATAAAC
AAATAGGGGTTCCGCGCACATTTCCCCGAAAAGTGCCACCTGACGTCTAAGAAACCATTATTATCATGAC
ATTAACCTATAAAAATAGGCGTATCACGAGGCCCTTTCGTCTCGCGCGTTTCGGTGATGACGGTGAAAAC
CTCTGACACATGCAGCTCCCGGAGACGGTCACAGCTTGTCTGTAAGCGGATGCCGGGAGCAGACAAGCCC
GTCAGGGCGCGTCAGCGGGTGTTGGCGGGTGTCGGGGCTGGCTTAACTATGCGGCATCAGAGCAGATTGT
ACTGAGAGTGCACCATATGCGGTGTGAAATACCGCACAGATGCGTAAGGAGAAAATACCGCATCAGGCGC
CATTCGCCATTCAGGCTGCGCAACTGTTGGGAAGGGCGATCGGTGCGGGCCTCTTCGCTATTACGCCAGC
GCGTT
